Addgene plasmid #186979: MSCV-TIMP1
Purpose: Expresses mouse TIMP1 in mammalian cells
Depositing lab: Yong-Rui Zou. Depositing organization: Feinstein Institutes for Medical Research. Publication: Host factor TIMP1 sustains long-lasting myeloid-biased hematopoiesis after severe infection. Song T, Yao Y, Papoin J, Sherry B, Diamond B, Gu H, Blanc L, Zou YR. J Exp Med. 2023 Dec 4;220(12):e20230018. doi: 10.1084/jem.20230018. Epub 2023 Oct 18. PubMed 37851372.
Backbone
  Vector backbone: MSCV
  Vector type: Retroviral
  Selectable markers: EGFP
Growth in bacteria
  Bacterial resistance: Ampicillin, 100 μg/mL
  Growth temperature: 37°C
  Growth strain: NEB Stable
  Copy number: High Copy
Gene/Insert
  Gene/Insert name: tissue inhibitor of metalloproteinase 1 (alt name: TIMP1)
  Species: M. musculus (mouse)
  Insert size (bp): 643
  GenBank ID: NM_001044384.1
  Entrez Gene: Timp1 (a.k.a. Clgi, EPA, TIMP-1, TPA-S1, Timp)
  Cloning method: Restriction Enzyme; 5′ cloning site XhoI (not destroyed); 3′ cloning site EcoR1 (not destroyed)
  Sequencing primers: 5′ ccgCTCGAGcagagcagataccatgatg; 3′ ccgGAATTCgaaggcttcaggtcatcg
Terms and licenses: Academic/Nonprofit Terms; Industry Terms: Not Available to Industry
How to cite: MSCV-TIMP1 was a gift from Yong-Rui Zou (Addgene plasmid # 186979 ; http://n2t.net/addgene:186979 ; RRID:Addgene_186979)
