[The description below was written by a language model from this plasmid's Addgene catalogue record and pLannotate feature annotations shown in this document.]
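Description:
MSCV-TIMP1 is a 6,966-nt gammaretroviral expression plasmid built on the murine stem cell virus (MSCV) backbone and designed to deliver mouse TIMP1 (tissue inhibitor of metalloproteinase 1) into mammalian cells. In bacteria it is maintained through a high-copy ColE1/pUC-type origin and selected with ampicillin via the β-lactamase gene and its native promoter. The annotation also picks up short remnants of rop, bom, lacZα, the tetracycline resistance gene, lacI and the lac promoter/operator. These are non-functional leftovers of earlier cloning vectors rather than working parts.

The retroviral cassette is flanked by 5′ and 3′ long terminal repeats derived from murine embryonic stem cell virus. Downstream of the 5′ LTR lie the MESV Ψ packaging signal and a truncated gag segment lacking its start codon, which together promote efficient encapsidation of the genomic RNA. Because the plasmid carries no functional gag, pol or env genes, these must be supplied in trans by a packaging system to produce replication-defective virus. The mouse Timp1 coding sequence, cloned between XhoI and EcoRI sites, sits directly after the packaging region and is transcribed from the 5′ LTR. No epitope tag is annotated or recorded. It is followed by an internal mouse PGK promoter driving EGFP, so TIMP1 and the fluorescent marker are expressed from separate transcription units, and transduced cells can be identified or sorted by green fluorescence rather than by drug selection.

The construct is used for stable overexpression of TIMP1, a secreted metalloproteinase inhibitor that also has growth-factor-like signalling activity. The associated publication concerns TIMP1's role in sustaining myeloid-biased hematopoiesis after severe infection.
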