Features (pLannotate 1.2.2; 19 found; start..end, strand, type, name):
    455..1315    -  CDS            AmpR: β-lactamase; bla; confers resistance to ampicillin, carbenicillin, and related antibiotics
   1316..1420    -  promoter       AmpR promoter: bla
   1515..1550    +  CDS            rop (fragment): Rop protein, which maintains plasmids at low copy number; rop
   1652..1751    +  misc_feature   bom (fragment): basis of mobility region from pBR322
   1757..1906    -  CDS            lacZα (fragment): LacZα fragment of β-galactosidase; lacZ fragment
   1906..2107    -  CDS            TcR (fragment): tetracycline efflux protein; tet; confers resistance to tetracycline
   2108..2206    +  CDS            env (fragment): murine leukemia virus gPr80 envelope polyprotein precursor; env; proteolytically cleaved into gp70SU and p15TM subunits
   2248..2764    +  LTR            5' LTR: 5' long terminal repeat from murine embryonic stem cell virus
   2828..3169    +  misc_feature   MESV Ψ: packaging signal of murine embryonic stem cell virus
   3236..3652    +  CDS            gag (truncated): truncated Moloney murine leukemia virus (MMLV) gag gene lacking the start codon
   3684..4298    +  CDS            Timp1: TIMP1_MOUSE - Also known as Timp, Timp-1. Experimental evidence at protein level: Swiss-Prot protein existence level 1. Metalloproteinase inhibitor that functions by forming one to one complexes with target metalloproteinases, such as collagenases, and irreversibly inactivates them by binding to their catalytic zinc cofactor. Acts on MMP1, MMP2, MMP3, MMP7, MMP8, MMP9, MMP10, MMP11, MMP12, MMP13 and MMP16. Does not act on MMP14 (By similarity). Also functions as a growth factor that regulates cell differentiation, migration and cell death and activates cellular signaling cascades via CD63 and
   4324..4811    +  promoter       PGK promoter: mouse phosphoglycerate kinase 1 promoter
   4835..5554    +  CDS            EGFP: the original enhanced GFP (Yang et al., 1996) mammalian codon-optimized
   5608..6122    +  LTR            3' LTR: 3' long terminal repeat from murine embryonic stem cell virus
   6284..6300    -  protein_bind   lac operator: The lac repressor binds to the lac operator to inhibit transcription in E. coli. This inhibition can be relieved by adding lactose or isopropyl-β-D-thiogalactopyranoside (IPTG). lac repressor encoded by lacI
   6308..6338    -  promoter       lac promoter: promoter for the E. coli lac operon
   6353..6374    -  protein_bind   CAP binding site: CAP binding activates transcription in the presence of cAMP. E. coli catabolite activator protein
   6387..6479    -  CDS            lacI (fragment): lac repressor; lacI; The lac repressor binds to the lac operator to inhibit transcription in E. coli. This inhibition can be relieved by adding lactose or isopropyl-β-D-thiogalactopyranoside (IPTG).
   6662..284     -  rep_origin     ori (across the origin): high-copy-number ColE1/pMB1/pBR322/pUC origin of replication
>Addgene plasmid #186979 | MSCV-TIMP1 | addgene full sequence | sequence record 366027 | Addgene NGS Result
GTCTTGAGTCCAACCCGGTAAGACACGACTTATCGCCACTGGCAGCAGCCACTGGTAACAGGATTAGCAG
AGCGAGGTATGTAGGCGGTGCTACAGAGTTCTTGAAGTGGTGGCCTAACTACGGCTACACTAGAAGAACA
GTATTTGGTATCTGCGCTCTGCTGAAGCCAGTTACCTTCGGAAAAAGAGTTGGTAGCTCTTGATCCGGCA
AACAAACCACCGCTGGTAGCGGTGGTTTTTTTGTTTGCAAGCAGCAGATTACGCGCAGAAAAAAAGGATC
TCAAGAAGATCCTTTGATCTTTTCTACGGGGTCTGACGCTCAGTGGAACGAAAACTCACGTTAAGGGATT
TTGGTCATGAGATTATCAAAAAGGATCTTCACCTAGATCCTTTTAAATTAAAAATGAAGTTTTAAATCAA
TCTAAAGTATATATGAGTAAACTTGGTCTGACAGTTACCAATGCTTAATCAGTGAGGCACCTATCTCAGC
GATCTGTCTATTTCGTTCATCCATAGTTGCCTGACTCCCCGTCGTGTAGATAACTACGATACGGGAGGGC
TTACCATCTGGCCCCAGTGCTGCAATGATACCGCGAGACCCACGCTCACCGGCTCCAGATTTATCAGCAA
TAAACCAGCCAGCCGGAAGGGCCGAGCGCAGAAGTGGTCCTGCAACTTTATCCGCCTCCATCCAGTCTAT
TAATTGTTGCCGGGAAGCTAGAGTAAGTAGTTCGCCAGTTAATAGTTTGCGCAACGTTGTTGCCATTGCT
ACAGGCATCGTGGTGTCACGCTCGTCGTTTGGTATGGCTTCATTCAGCTCCGGTTCCCAACGATCAAGGC
GAGTTACATGATCCCCCATGTTGTGCAAAAAAGCGGTTAGCTCCTTCGGTCCTCCGATCGTTGTCAGAAG
TAAGTTGGCCGCAGTGTTATCACTCATGGTTATGGCAGCACTGCATAATTCTCTTACTGTCATGCCATCC
GTAAGATGCTTTTCTGTGACTGGTGAGTACTCAACCAAGTCATTCTGAGAATAGTGTATGCGGCGACCGA
GTTGCTCTTGCCCGGCGTCAATACGGGATAATACCGCGCCACATAGCAGAACTTTAAAAGTGCTCATCAT
TGGAAAACGTTCTTCGGGGCGAAAACTCTCAAGGATCTTACCGCTGTTGAGATCCAGTTCGATGTAACCC
ACTCGTGCACCCAACTGATCTTCAGCATCTTTTACTTTCACCAGCGTTTCTGGGTGAGCAAAAACAGGAA
GGCAAAATGCCGCAAAAAAGGGAATAAGGGCGACACGGAAATGTTGAATACTCATACTCTTCCTTTTTCA
ATATTATTGAAGCATTTATCAGGGTTATTGTCTCATGAGCGGATACATATTTGAATGTATTTAGAAAAAT
AAACAAATAGGGGTTCCGCGCACATTTCCCCGAAAAGTGCCACCTGACGTCTAAGAAACCATTATTATCA
TGACATTAACCTATAAAAATAGGCGTATCACGAGGCCCTTTCGTCTCGCGCGTTTCGGTGATGACGGTGA
AAACCTCTGACACATGCAGCTCCCGGAGACGGTCACAGCTTGTCTGTAAGCGGATGCCGGGAGCAGACAA
GCCCGTCAGGGCGCGTCAGCGGGTGTTGGCGGGTGTCGGGGCTGGCTTAACTATGCGGCATCAGAGCAGA
TTGTACTGAGAGTGCACCATATGCGGTGTGAAATACCGCACAGATGCGTAAGGAGAAAATACCGCATCAG
GCGCCATTCGCCATTCAGGCTGCGCAACTGTTGGGAAGGGCGATCGGTGCGGGCCTCTTCGCTATTACGC
CAGCTGGCGAAAGGGGGATGTGCTGCAAGGCGATTAAGTTGGGTAACGCCAGGGTTTTCCCAGTCACGAC
GTTGTAAAACGACGGCGCAAGGAATGGTGCATGCAAGGAGATGGCGCCCAACAGTCCCCCGGCCACGGGG
CCTGCCACCATACCCACGCCGAAACAAGCGCTCATGAGCCCGAAGTGGCGAGCCCGATCTTCCCCATCGG
TGATGTCGGCGATATAGGCGCCAGCAACCGCACCTGTGGCGCCGGTGATGCCGGCCACGATGCGTCCGGC
GTAGAGGCGATTAGTCCAATTTGTTAAAGACAGGATATCAGTGGTCCAGGCTCTAGTTTTGACTCAACAA
TATCACCAGCTGAAGCCTATAGAGTACGAGCCATAGATAAAATAAAAGATTTTATTTAGTCTCCAGAAAA
AGGGGGGAATGAAAGACCCCACCTGTAGGTTTGGCAAGCTAGCTTAAGTAACGCCATTTTGCAAGGCATG
GAAAATACATAACTGAGAATAGAGAAGTTCAGATCAAGGTTAGGAACAGAGAGACAGCAGAATATGGGCC
AAACAGGATATCTGTGGTAAGCAGTTCCTGCCCCGGCTCAGGGCCAAGAACAGATGGTCCCCAGATGCGG
TCCCGCCCTCAGCAGTTTCTAGAGAACCATCAGATGTTTCCAGGGTGCCCCAAGGACCTGAAATGACCCT
GTGCCTTATTTGAACTAACCAATCAGTTCGCTTCTCGCTTCTGTTCGCGCGCTTCTGCTCCCCGAGCTCA
ATAAAAGAGCCCACAACCCCTCACTCGGCGCGCCAGTCCTCCGATAGACTGCGTCGCCCGGGTACCCGTA
TTCCCAATAAAGCCTCTTGCTGTTTGCATCCGAATCGTGGACTCGCTGATCCTTGGGAGGGTCTCCTCAG
ATTGATTGACTGCCCACCTCGGGGGTCTTTCATTTGGAGGTTCCACCGAGATTTGGAGACCCCTGCCCAG
GGACCACCGACCCCCCCGCCGGGAGGTAAGCTGGCCAGCGGTCGTTTCGTGTCTGTCTCTGTCTTTGTGC
GTGTTTGTGCCGGCATCTAATGTTTGCGCCTGCGTCTGTACTAGTTAGCTAACTAGCTCTGTATCTGGCG
GACCCGTGGTGGAACTGACGAGTTCTGAACACCCGGCCGCAACCCTGGGAGACGTCCCAGGGACTTTGGG
GGCCGTTTTTGTGGCCCGACCTGAGGAAGGGAGTCGATGTGGAATCCGACCCCGTCAGGATATGTGGTTC
TGGTAGGAGACGAGAACCTAAAACAGTTCCCGCCTCCGTCTGAATTTTTGCTTTCGGTTTGGAACCGAAG
CCGCGCGTCTTGTCTGCTGCAGCGCTGCAGCATCGTTCTGTGTTGTCTCTGTCTGACTGTGTTTCTGTAT
TTGTCTGAAAATTAGGGCCAGACTGTTACCACTCCCTTAAGTTTGACCTTAGGTCACTGGAAAGATGTCG
AGCGGATCGCTCACAACCAGTCGGTAGATGTCAAGAAGAGACGTTGGGTTACCTTCTGCTCTGCAGAATG
GCCAACCTTTAACGTCGGATGGCCGCGAGACGGCACCTTTAACCGAGACCTCATCACCCAGGTTAAGATC
AAGGTCTTTTCACCTGGCCCGCATGGACACCCAGACCAGGTCCCCTACATCGTGACCTGGGAAGCCTTGG
CTTTTGACCCCCCTCCCTGGGTCAAGCCCTTTGTACACCCTAAGCCTCCGCCTCCTCTTCCTCCATCCGC
CCCGTCTCTCCCCCTTGAACCTCCTCGTTCGACCCCGCCTCGATCCTCCCTTTATCCAGCCCTCACTCCT
TCTCTAGGCGCCGGAATTAGATCTCTCGAGCAGAGCAGATACCATGATGGCCCCCTTTGCATCTCTGGCA
TCTGGCATCCTCTTGTTGCTATCACTGATAGCTTCCAGTAAGGCCTGTAGCTGTGCCCCACCCCACCCAC
AGACAGCCTTCTGCAACTCGGACCTGGTCATAAGGGCTAAATTCATGGGTTCCCCAGAAATCAACGAGAC
CACCTTATACCAGCGTTATAAGATCAAGATGACTAAGATGCTAAAAGGATTCAAGGCTGTGGGAAATGCC
GCAGATATCCGGTACGCCTACACCCCAGTCATGGAAAGCCTCTGTGGATATGCCCACAAGTCCCAGAACC
GCAGTGAAGAGTTTCTCATCACGGGCCGCCTAAGGAACGGAAATTTGCACATCAGTGCCTGCAGCTTCTT
GGTTCCCTGGCGTACTCTGAGCCCTGCTCAGCAAAGAGCTTTCTCAAAGACCTATAGTGCTGGCTGTGGG
GTGTGCACAGTGTTTCCCTGTTTATCTATCCCTTGCAAACTGGAGAGTGACACTCACTGTTTGTGGACGG
ATCAGGTCCTCGTGGGCTCTGAGGACTACCAGAGCCGTCACTTTGCTTGCCTGCCACGGAATCCAGGCTT
GTGCACCTGGAGATCCCTTGGGGCCCGATGACCTGAAGCCTTCGAATTCTACCGGGTAGGGGAGGCGCTT
TTCCCAAGGCAGTCTGGAGCATGCGCTTTAGCAGCCCCGCTGGGCACTTGGCGCTACACAAGTGGCCTCT
GGCCTCGCACACATTCCACATCCACCGGTAGGCGCCAACCGGCTCCGTTCTTTGGTGGCCCCTTCGCGCC
ACCTTCTACTCCTCCCCTAGTCAGGAAGTTCCCCCCCGCCCCGCAGCTCGCGTCGTGCAGGACGTGACAA
ATGGAAGTAGCACGTCTCACTAGTCTCGTGCAGATGGACAGCACCGCTGAGCAATGGAAGCGGGTAGGCC
TTTGGGGCAGCGGCCAATAGCAGCTTTGCTCCTTCGCTTTCTGGGCTCAGAGGCTGGGAAGGGGTGGGTC
CGGGGGCGGGCTCAGGGGCGGGGCGGGCGCCCGAAGGTCCTCCGGAGGCCCGGCATTCTGCACGCTTCAA
AAGCGCACGTCTGCCGCGCTGTTCTCCTCTTCCTCATCTCCGGGCCTTTCGACCTGCAGCCCAAGCTTGC
CACCATGGTGAGCAAGGGCGAGGAGCTGTTCACCGGGGTGGTGCCCATCCTGGTCGAGCTGGACGGCGAC
GTAAACGGCCACAAGTTCAGCGTGTCCGGCGAGGGCGAGGGCGATGCCACCTACGGCAAGCTGACCCTGA
AGTTCATCTGCACCACCGGCAAGCTGCCCGTGCCCTGGCCCACCCTCGTGACCACCCTGACCTACGGCGT
GCAGTGCTTCAGCCGCTACCCCGACCACATGAAGCAGCACGACTTCTTCAAGTCCGCCATGCCCGAAGGC
TACGTCCAGGAGCGCACCATCTTCTTCAAGGACGACGGCAACTACAAGACCCGCGCCGAGGTGAAGTTCG
AGGGCGACACCCTGGTGAACCGCATCGAGCTGAAGGGCATCGACTTCAAGGAGGACGGCAACATCCTGGG
GCACAAGCTGGAGTACAACTACAACAGCCACAACGTCTATATCATGGCCGACAAGCAGAAGAACGGCATC
AAGGTGAACTTCAAGATCCGCCACAACATCGAGGACGGCAGCGTGCAGCTCGCCGACCACTACCAGCAGA
ACACCCCCATCGGCGACGGCCCCGTGCTGCTGCCCGACAACCACTACCTGAGCACCCAGTCCGCCCTGAG
CAAAGACCCCAACGAGAAGCGCGATCACATGGTCCTGCTGGAGTTCGTGACCGCCGCCGGGATCACTCTC
GGCATGGACGAGCTGTACAAGTAAAGCGGCCATCGATAAAATAAAAGATTTTATTTAGTCTCCAGAAAAA
GGGGGGAATGAAAGACCCCACCTGTAGGTTTGGCAAGCTAGCTTAAGTAACGCCATTTTGCAAGGCATGG
AAAATACATAACTGAGAATAGAGAAGTTCAGATCAAGGTTAGGAACAGAGAGACAGCAGAATATGGGCCA
AACAGGATATCTGTGGTAAGCAGTTCCTGCCCCGGCTCAGGGCCAAGAACAGATGGTCCCCAGATGCGGT
CCCGCCCTCAGCAGTTTCTAGAGAACCATCAGATGTTTCCAGGGTGCCCCAAGGACCTGAAATGACCCTG
TGCCTTATTTGAACTAACCAATCAGTTCGCTTCTCGCTTCTGTTCGCGCGCTTCTGCTCCCCGAGCTCAA
TAAAAGAGCCCACAACCCCTCACTCGGCGCGCCAGTCCTCCGATAGACTGCGTCGCCCGGGTACCCGTGT
ATCCAATAAACCCTCTTGCAGTTGCATCCGACTTGTGGTCTCGCTGTTCCTTGGGAGGGTCTCCTCTGAG
TGATTGACTACCCGTCAGCGGGGGTCTTTCATGGGTAACAGTTTCTTGAAGTTGGAGAACAACATTCTGA
GGGTAGGAGTCGAATATTAAGTAATCCTGACTCAATTAGCCACTGTTTTGAATCCACATACTCCAATACT
CCTGAAATAGTTCATTATGGACAGCGCAGAAAGAGCTGGGGAGAATTGTGAAATTGTTATCCGCTCACAA
TTCCACACAACATACGAGCCGGAAGCATAAAGTGTAAAGCCTGGGGTGCCTAATGAGTGAGCTAACTCAC
ATTAATTGCGTTGCGCTCACTGCCCGCTTTCCAGTCGGGAAACCTGTCGTGCCAGCTGCATTAATGAATC
GGCCAACGCGCGGGGAGAGGCGGTTTGCGTATTGGGCGCTCTTCCGCTTCCTCGCTCACTGACTCGCTGC
GCTCGGTCGTTCGGCTGCGGCGAGCGGTATCAGCTCACTCAAAGGCGGTAATACGGTTATCCACAGAATC
AGGGGATAACGCAGGAAAGAACATGTGAGCAAAAGGCCAGCAAAAGGCCAGGAACCGTAAAAAGGCCGCG
TTGCTGGCGTTTTTCCATAGGCTCCGCCCCCCTGACGAGCATCACAAAAATCGACGCTCAAGTCAGAGGT
GGCGAAACCCGACAGGACTATAAAGATACCAGGCGTTTCCCCCTGGAAGCTCCCTCGTGCGCTCTCCTGT
TCCGACCCTGCCGCTTACCGGATACCTGTCCGCCTTTCTCCCTTCGGGAAGCGTGGCGCTTTCTCATAGC
TCACGCTGTAGGTATCTCAGTTCGGTGTAGGTCGTTCGCTCCAAGCTGGGCTGTGTGCACGAACCCCCCG
TTCAGCCCGACCGCTGCGCCTTATCCGGTAACTATC
